Addgene plasmid #226571: siRNA-resistant SigmaR1-mNeonGreen F191A
Purpose: Encodes mutant siRNA resistant SigmaR1 protein (substitution) labeled with mNeonGreen
Depositing lab: Gia Voeltz. Depositing organization: University of Colorado, Boulder. Publication: SigmaR1 shapes rough endoplasmic reticulum membrane sheets. Sawyer EM, Jensen LE, Meehl JB, Larsen KP, Petito DA, Hurley JH, Voeltz GK. Dev Cell. 2024 Jul 2:S1534-5807(24)00382-4. doi: 10.1016/j.devcel.2024.06.005. PubMed 38971154.
Backbone
  Vector backbone: mNeonGreen-N1
  Vector type: Mammalian Expression
Growth in bacteria
  Bacterial resistance: Kanamycin, 50 μg/mL
  Growth temperature: 37°C
  Growth strain: DH5alpha
  Copy number: High Copy
Gene/Insert
  Gene/Insert name: SigmaR1 (Sigma-1 Receptor)
  Species: H. sapiens (human)
  Mutation: F191A
  Entrez Gene: SIGMAR1 (a.k.a. ALS16, DSMA2, OPRS1, SIG-1R, SR-BP, SR-BP1, SRBP, hSigmaR1, sigma1R)
  Tag / fusion protein: mNeonGreen (C terminal on insert)
  Cloning method: Restriction Enzyme; 5′ cloning site Unknown (unknown if destroyed)
Terms and licenses: Academic/Nonprofit Terms; Industry Terms: Not Available to Industry
How to cite: siRNA-resistant SigmaR1-mNeonGreen F191A was a gift from Gia Voeltz (Addgene plasmid # 226571 ; http://n2t.net/addgene:226571 ; RRID:Addgene_226571)
