[The description below was written by a language model from this plasmid's Addgene catalogue record and pLannotate feature annotations shown in this document.]
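Description:
siRNA-resistant SigmaR1-mNeonGreen F191A is a 5,368 nt mammalian expression plasmid built on the mNeonGreen-N1 backbone, an N1-style vector in which the gene of interest is cloned upstream of, and in frame with, the fluorescent protein. It replicates in E. coli at high copy from a ColE1/pUC-type origin and also carries an f1 phage origin. Selection relies on a single NeoR/KanR (Tn5 aminoglycoside phosphotransferase) gene placed behind tandem bacterial (AmpR/bla) and SV40 early promoters and terminated by the HSV TK polyadenylation signal. This arrangement gives kanamycin resistance in bacteria and allows G418 selection in mammalian cells. The short ble, bGH poly(A) and SV40 large T antigen fragments picked up by the automated annotation appear to be residual backbone sequence rather than functional parts.

The payload is driven by the human CMV immediate-early enhancer and promoter. The human SIGMAR1 (Sigma-1 receptor) coding sequence sits between multiple-cloning-site remnants, followed by a short linker region and mNeonGreen, a bright, rapidly maturing monomeric green/yellow fluorescent protein. This produces a C-terminally tagged fusion whose transcript ends at the SV40 poly(A) signal. The insert carries the F191A substitution and is described as siRNA resistant, although the record does not specify the nucleotide changes that confer resistance. Such a design typically allows the tagged mutant to be expressed in cells where endogenous SIGMAR1 has been depleted by siRNA, so that its localisation can be imaged and its ability to rescue function tested. The associated work concerns the role of SigmaR1 in shaping rough endoplasmic reticulum membrane sheets.
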