Features (pLannotate 1.2.2; 16 found; start..end, strand, type, name):
    179..382     +  promoter       CMV promoter: human cytomegalovirus (CMV) immediate early promoter
    405..432     +  misc_feature   MCS (fragment): multiple cloning site
    433..1101    +  CDS            SIGMAR1: SGMR1_HUMAN - Also known as OPRS1, SRBP. Experimental evidence at protein level: Swiss-Prot protein existence level 1. Functions in lipid transport from the endoplasmic reticulum and is involved in a wide array of cellular functions probably through regulation of the biogenesis of lipid microdomains at the plasma membrane. Involved in the regulation of different receptors it plays a role in BDNF signaling and EGF signaling. Also regulates ion channels like the potassium channel and could modulate neurotransmitter release. Plays a role in calcium signaling through modulation together with ANK2
   1104..1130    +  misc_feature   MCS (fragment): multiple cloning site
   1138..1845    +  CDS            mNeonGreen: mNeonGreen is a basic (constitutively fluorescent) green/yellow fluorescent protein published in 2013, derived from Branchiostoma lanceolatum. It is reported to be a very rapidly-maturing monomer with moderate acid sensitivity.
   1864..1947    +  CDS            large T antigen (fragment): large T antigen from SV40 (simian virus 40)
   1970..2091    +  polyA_signal   SV40 poly(A) signal: SV40 polyadenylation signal
   2125..2553    -  rep_origin     f1 ori (sequence partly withheld): f1 bacteriophage origin of replication; arrow indicates direction of (+) strand synthesis
   2580..2684    +  promoter       AmpR promoter: bla
   2686..3043    +  promoter       SV40 promoter: SV40 enhancer and early promoter
   3078..3872    +  CDS            NeoR/KanR: aminoglycoside phosphotransferase from Tn5; aph(3')-II (or nptII); confers resistance to neomycin, kanamycin, and G418 (Geneticin®)
   3893..4045    +  CDS            ble (fragment): BLE_KLEPN - Experimental evidence at protein level: Swiss-Prot protein existence level 1. Binding protein with a strong affinity to the bleomycin family of antibiotics. Binds to CL990; an antimitotic-antibiotic compound. From Klebsiella pneumoniae.
   4104..4151    +  polyA_signal   HSV TK poly(A) signal: herpes simplex virus thymidine kinase polyadenylation signal (Cole and Stacy, 1985)
   4242..4258    -  polyA_signal   bGH poly(A) signal (fragment): bovine growth hormone polyadenylation signal
   4480..5068    +  rep_origin     ori: high-copy-number ColE1/pMB1/pBR322/pUC origin of replication
   5243..178     +  enhancer       CMV enhancer (across the origin): human cytomegalovirus immediate early enhancer
>Addgene plasmid #226571 | siRNA-resistant SigmaR1-mNeonGreen F191A | addgene full sequence | sequence record 451924 | Addgene NGS Result
GGAGTATTTACGGTAAACTGCCCACTTGGCAGTACATCAAGTGTATCATATGCCAAGTACGCCCCCTATT
GACGTCAATGACGGTAAATGGCCCGCCTGGCATTATGCCCAGTACATGACCTTATGGGACTTTCCTACTT
GGCAGTACATCTACGTATTAGTCATCGCTATTACCATGGTGATGCGGTTTTGGCAGTACATCAATGGGCG
TGGATAGCGGTTTGACTCACGGGGATTTCCAAGTCTCCACCCCATTGACGTCAATGGGAGTTTGTTTTGG
CACCAAAATCAACGGGACTTTCCAAAATGTCGTAACAACTCCGCCCCATTGACGCAAATGGGCGGTAGGC
GTGTACGGTGGGAGGTCTATATAAGCAGAGCTGGTTTAGTGAACCGTCAGATCCGCTAGCGCTACCGGAC
TCAGATCTCGAGATGCAGTGGGCCGTGGGCCGGCGGTGGGCGTGGGCCGCGCTGCTCCTGGCTGTCGCAG
CGGTGCTGACCCAGGTCGTCTGGCTCTGGCTGGGTACGCAGAGCTTCGTCTTCCAGCGCGAAGAGATAGC
GCAGTTGGCGCGGCAGTACGCTGGGCTGGACCACGAACTCGCATTTAGCAGACTGATCGTGGAGCTGCGG
CGGCTGCACCCAGGCCACGTGCTGCCCGACGAGGAGCTGCAGTGGGTGTTCGTCAACGCTGGTGGATGGA
TGGGCGCCATGTGCCTTCTGCACGCCTCGCTGTCCGAGTATGTGCTGCTCTTCGGCACCGCCTTGGGCTC
CCGCGGCCACTCGGGGCGCTACTGGGCTGAGATCTCGGATACCATCATCTCTGGCACCTTCCACCAGTGG
AGAGAGGGCACCACCAAAAGTGAGGTCTTCTACCCAGGGGAGACGGTAGTACACGGGCCTGGTGAGGCAA
CAGCTGTGGAGTGGGGGCCCAATACTTGGATGGTCGAGTACGGCCGGGGCGTCATCCCATCCACCCTGGC
CTTCGCGCTGGCCGACACTGTCGCTAGCACCCAGGACTTCCTCACCCTCTTCTATACTCTTCGCTCCTAT
GCTCGGGGCCTCCGCTTGGAATTGACGACATACCTCTTTGGCCAGGACCCTAGGGTACCGCGGGCCCGGG
ATCCACCGGTCGCCACCATGGTGAGCAAGGGCGAGGAGGATAACATGGCCTCTCTCCCAGCGACACATGA
GTTACACATCTTTGGCTCCATCAACGGTGTGGACTTTGACATGGTGGGTCAGGGCACCGGCAATCCAAAT
GATGGTTATGAGGAGTTAAACCTGAAGTCCACCAAGGGTGACCTCCAGTTCTCCCCCTGGATTCTGGTCC
CTCATATCGGGTATGGCTTCCATCAGTACCTGCCCTACCCTGACGGGATGTCGCCTTTCCAGGCCGCCAT
GGTAGATGGCTCCGGCTACCAAGTCCATCGCACAATGCAGTTTGAAGATGGTGCCTCCCTTACTGTTAAC
TACCGCTACACCTACGAGGGAAGCCACATCAAAGGAGAGGCCCAGGTGAAGGGGACTGGTTTCCCTGCTG
ACGGTCCTGTGATGACCAACTCGCTGACCGCTGCGGACTGGTGCAGGTCGAAGAAGACTTACCCCAACGA
CAAAACCATCATCAGTACCTTTAAGTGGAGTTACACCACTGGAAATGGCAAGCGCTACCGGAGCACTGCG
CGGACCACCTACACCTTTGCCAAGCCAATGGCGGCTAACTATCTGAAGAACCAGCCGATGTACGTGTTCC
GTAAGACGGAGCTCAAGCACTCCAAGACCGAGCTCAACTTCAAGGAGTGGCAAAAGGCCTTTACCGATGT
GATGGGCATGGACGAGCTGTACAAGTAAGCGGCCGCGACTCTAGATCATAATCAGCCATACCACATTTGT
AGAGGTTTTACTTGCTTTAAAAAACCTCCCACACCTCCCCCTGAACCTGAAACATAAAATGAATGCAATT
GTTGTTGTTAACTTGTTTATTGCAGCTTATAATGGTTACAAATAAAGCAATAGCATCACAAATTTCACAA
ATAAAGCATTTTTTTCACTGCATTCTAGTTGTGGTTTGTCCAAACTCATCAATGTATCTTAAGGCGTAAA
TTGTAAGCGTTAATATTTTGTTAAAATTCGCGTTAAATTTTTGTTAAATCAGCTCATTTTTTAACCAATA
GGCCGAAATCGGCAAAATCCCTTATAAATCAAAAGAATAGACCGAGATAGGGT
[37 nt withheld, positions 2224-2260]
AAAGAACGTGGACTCCAACGTCAAAGG
[49 nt withheld, positions 2288-2336]
T
[91 nt withheld, positions 2338-2428]
G
[124 nt withheld, positions 2430-2553]
CAGGTGGCACTTTTCGGGGAAATGTGCGCGGAACCCCTATTTGTTTATTTTTCTAAATACATTCAAATAT
GTATCCGCTCATGAGACAATAACCCTGATAAATGCTTCAATAATATTGAAAAAGGAAGAGTCCTGAGGCG
GAAAGAACCAGCTGTGGAATGTGTGTCAGTTAGGGTGTGGAAAGTCCCCAGGCTCCCCAGCAGGCAGAAG
TATGCAAAGCATGCATCTCAATTAGTCAGCAACCAGGTGTGGAAAGTCCCCAGGCTCCCCAGCAGGCAGA
AGTATGCAAAGCATGCATCTCAATTAGTCAGCAACCATAGTCCCGCCCCTAACTCCGCCCATCCCGCCCC
TAACTCCGCCCAGTTCCGCCCATTCTCCGCCCCATGGCTGACTAATTTTTTTTATTTATGCAGAGGCCGA
GGCCGCCTCGGCCTCTGAGCTATTCCAGAAGTAGTGAGGAGGCTTTTTTGGAGGCCTAGGCTTTTGCAAA
GATCGATCAAGAGACAGGATGAGGATCGTTTCGCATGATTGAACAAGATGGATTGCACGCAGGTTCTCCG
GCCGCTTGGGTGGAGAGGCTATTCGGCTATGACTGGGCACAACAGACAATCGGCTGCTCTGATGCCGCCG
TGTTCCGGCTGTCAGCGCAGGGGCGCCCGGTTCTTTTTGTCAAGACCGACCTGTCCGGTGCCCTGAATGA
ACTGCAAGACGAGGCAGCGCGGCTATCGTGGCTGGCCACGACGGGCGTTCCTTGCGCAGCTGTGCTCGAC
GTTGTCACTGAAGCGGGAAGGGACTGGCTGCTATTGGGCGAAGTGCCGGGGCAGGATCTCCTGTCATCTC
ACCTTGCTCCTGCCGAGAAAGTATCCATCATGGCTGATGCAATGCGGCGGCTGCATACGCTTGATCCGGC
TACCTGCCCATTCGACCACCAAGCGAAACATCGCATCGAGCGAGCACGTACTCGGATGGAAGCCGGTCTT
GTCGATCAGGATGATCTGGACGAAGAGCATCAGGGGCTCGCGCCAGCCGAACTGTTCGCCAGGCTCAAGG
CGAGCATGCCCGACGGCGAGGATCTCGTCGTGACCCATGGCGATGCCTGCTTGCCGAATATCATGGTGGA
AAATGGCCGCTTTTCTGGATTCATCGACTGTGGCCGGCTGGGTGTGGCGGACCGCTATCAGGACATAGCG
TTGGCTACCCGTGATATTGCTGAAGAGCTTGGCGGCGAATGGGCTGACCGCTTCCTCGTGCTTTACGGTA
TCGCCGCTCCCGATTCGCAGCGCATCGCCTTCTATCGCCTTCTTGACGAGTTCTTCTGAGCGGGACTCTG
GGGTTCGAAATGACCGACCAAGCGACGCCCAACCTGCCATCACGAGATTTCGATTCCACCGCCGCCTTCT
ATGAAAGGTTGGGCTTCGGAATCGTTTTCCGGGACGCCGGCTGGATGATCCTCCAGCGCGGGGATCTCAT
GCTGGAGTTCTTCGCCCACCCTAGGGGGAGGCTAACTGAAACACGGAAGGAGACAATACCGGAAGGAACC
CGCGCTATGACGGCAATAAAAAGACAGAATAAAACGCACGGTGTTGGGTCGTTTGTTCATAAACGCGGGG
TTCGGTCCCAGGGCTGGCACTCTGTCGATACCCCACCGAGACCCCATTGGGGCCAATACGCCCGCGTTTC
TTCCTTTTCCCCACCCCACCCCCCAAGTTCGGGTGAAGGCCCAGGGCTCGCAGCCAACGTCGGGGCGGCA
GGCCCTGCCATAGCCTCAGGTTACTCATATATACTTTAGATTGATTTAAAACTTCATTTTTAATTTAAAA
GGATCTAGGTGAAGATCCTTTTTGATAATCTCATGACCAAAATCCCTTAACGTGAGTTTTCGTTCCACTG
AGCGTCAGACCCCGTAGAAAAGATCAAAGGATCTTCTTGAGATCCTTTTTTTCTGCGCGTAATCTGCTGC
TTGCAAACAAAAAAACCACCGCTACCAGCGGTGGTTTGTTTGCCGGATCAAGAGCTACCAACTCTTTTTC
CGAAGGTAACTGGCTTCAGCAGAGCGCAGATACCAAATACTGTTCTTCTAGTGTAGCCGTAGTTAGGCCA
CCACTTCAAGAACTCTGTAGCACCGCCTACATACCTCGCTCTGCTAATCCTGTTACCAGTGGCTGCTGCC
AGTGGCGATAAGTCGTGTCTTACCGGGTTGGACTCAAGACGATAGTTACCGGATAAGGCGCAGCGGTCGG
GCTGAACGGGGGGTTCGTGCACACAGCCCAGCTTGGAGCGAACGACCTACACCGAACTGAGATACCTACA
GCGTGAGCTATGAGAAAGCGCCACGCTTCCCGAAGGGAGAAAGGCGGACAGGTATCCGGTAAGCGGCAGG
GTCGGAACAGGAGAGCGCACGAGGGAGCTTCCAGGGGGAAACGCCTGGTATCTTTATAGTCCTGTCGGGT
TTCGCCACCTCTGACTTGAGCGTCGATTTTTGTGATGCTCGTCAGGGGGGCGGAGCCTATGGAAAAACGC
CAGCAACGCGGCCTTTTTACGGTTCCTGGCCTTTTGCTGGCCTTTTGCTCACATGTTCTTTCCTGCGTTA
TCCCCTGATTCTGTGGATAACCGTATTACCGCCATGCATTAGTTATTAATAGTAATCAATTACGGGGTCA
TTAGTTCATAGCCCATATATGGAGTTCCGCGTTACATAACTTACGGTAAATGGCCCGCCTGGCTGACCGC
CCAACGACCCCCGCCCATTGACGTCAATAATGACGTATGTTCCCATAGTAACGCCAATAGGGACTTTCCA
TTGACGTCAATGGGT
